Addgene plasmid #47252: TAL3533
Depositing lab: Keith Joung. Depositing organization: Massachusetts General Hospital. Publication: Targeted gene disruption in somatic zebrafish cells using engineered TALENs. Sander JD, Cade L, Khayter C, Reyon D, Peterson RT, Joung JK, Yeh JR. Nat Biotechnol. 2011 Aug 5;29(8):697-8. doi: 10.1038/nbt.1934. PubMed 21822241.
Backbone
  Vector backbone: JDS70
  Backbone manufacturer: Addgene plasmid #32285
  Backbone size w/o insert (bp): 6447
  Vector type: Mammalian Expression ; T7
Growth in bacteria
  Bacterial resistance: Ampicillin, 100 μg/mL
  Growth temperature: 37°C
  Growth strain: XL1 Blue
  Copy number: High Copy
Gene/Insert
  Gene/Insert name: ZebrafishCommunity-sdc4-right (alt name: sdc4)
  Species: D. rerio (zebrafish)
  Insert size (bp): 1430
  Entrez Gene: sdc4 (a.k.a. sdc4l, wu:fc47g09)
  Promoter: CMV
  Tag / fusion protein: 3X Flag (N terminal on backbone); WT FOKI (C terminal on backbone)
  Cloning method: Restriction Enzyme; 5′ cloning site BsmBI (destroyed during cloning); 3′ cloning site BsmBI (destroyed during cloning)
  Sequencing primers: 5′ CMV-F; 3′ BGH-rev
Terms and licenses: Academic/Nonprofit Terms; Industry Terms: Not Available to Industry
Depositor comments: Target binding site: TTTAAGTCGGTGAACTCA It is strongly recommended that users perform a diagnostic digest to verify this plasmid prior to use. For example, a double digest of the plasmid with BamHI and KpnI should result in two bands at 2.3kb and 5.8kb.
How to cite: TAL3533 was a gift from Keith Joung (Addgene plasmid # 47252 ; http://n2t.net/addgene:47252 ; RRID:Addgene_47252)
