[The description below was written by a language model from this plasmid's Addgene catalogue record.]
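Description:
TAL3533 is a TALEN expression plasmid built in the JDS70 backbone, a mammalian expression vector that also carries a T7 promoter. It encodes the "right" half of a TALEN pair directed against the zebrafish (D. rerio) gene sdc4. The plasmid is maintained in E. coli as a high-copy construct under ampicillin selection. No feature table accompanies the record, so details such as the origin of replication and polyadenylation signal are not explicitly listed, although the use of a BGH reverse sequencing primer suggests a BGH terminator region downstream of the coding sequence.

The insert, about 1.4 kb, is an engineered array of TAL effector repeats designed to recognise a specific site in sdc4. It was cloned into the roughly 6.4 kb backbone through BsmBI sites that were destroyed in the process, as is typical of type IIS assembly that leaves seamless in-frame junctions. The backbone supplies the flanking parts of the nuclease: an N-terminal 3X Flag tag for detection and a C-terminal wild-type FokI cleavage domain. Because FokI cuts only as a dimer, this protein must be paired with the matching "left" TALEN, which binds the opposite strand across a spacer, to generate a double-strand break. Error-prone repair of that break can introduce indels that disrupt the gene.

The CMV promoter drives expression in transfected cells, while the T7 promoter would allow in vitro transcription of mRNA, the usual route for delivery into zebrafish embryos. The associated work concerns targeted gene disruption in somatic zebrafish cells, and the insert name indicates that this plasmid belongs to a set of TALENs made for the zebrafish community.
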