>Addgene plasmid #47252 | TAL3533 | depositor partial sequence | sequence record 67339 | Insert sequence
ATGGACTACAAAGACCATGACGGTGATTATAAAGATCATGACATCGATTACAAGGATGACGATGACAAGA
TGGCCCCCAAGAAGAAGAGGAAGGTGGGCATTCACCGCGGGGTACCTATGGTGGACTTGAGGACACTCGG
TTATTCGCAACAGCAACAGGAGAAAATCAAGCCTAAGGTCAGGAGCACCGTCGCGCAACACCACGAGGCG
CTTGTGGGGCATGGCTTCACTCATGCGCATATTGTCGCGCTTTCACAGCACCCTGCGGCGCTTGGGACGG
TGGCTGTCAAATACCAAGATATGATTGCGGCCCTGCCCGAAGCCACGCACGAGGCAATTGTAGGGGTCGG
TAAACAGTGGTCGGGAGCGCGAGCACTTGAGGCGCTGCTGACTGTGGCGGGTGAGCTTAGGGGGCCTCCG
CTCCAGCTCGACACCGGGCAGCTGCTGAAGATCGCGAAGAGAGGGGGAGTAACAGCGGTAGAGGCAGTGC
ACGCCTGGCGCAATGCGCTCACCGGGGCCCCCTTGAACCTGACCCCAGACCAGGTAGTCGCAATCGCGTC
AAACGGAGGGGGAAAGCAAGCCCTGGAAACCGTGCAAAGGTTGTTGCCGGTCCTTTGTCAAGACCACGGC
CTTACACCGGAGCAAGTCGTGGCCATTGCAAGCAATGGGGGTGGCAAACAGGCTCTTGAGACGGTTCAGA
GACTTCTCCCAGTTCTCTGTCAAGCCCACGGGCTGACTCCCGATCAAGTTGTAGCGATTGCGTCGAACAT
TGGAGGGAAACAAGCATTGGAGACTGTCCAACGGCTCCTTCCCGTGTTGTGTCAAGCCCACGGTTTGACG
CCTGCACAAGTGGTCGCCATCGCCTCCAATATTGGCGGTAAGCAGGCGCTGGAAACAGTACAGCGCCTGC
TGCCTGTACTGTGCCAGGATCATGGACTGACCCCAGACCAGGTAGTCGCAATCGCGAACAATAATGGGGG
AAAGCAAGCCCTGGAAACCGTGCAAAGGTTGTTGCCGGTCCTTTGTCAAGACCACGGCCTTACACCGGAG
CAAGTCGTGGCCATTGCAAGCAATGGGGGTGGCAAACAGGCTCTTGAGACGGTTCAGAGACTTCTCCCAG
TTCTCTGTCAAGCCCACGGGCTGACTCCCGATCAAGTTGTAGCGATTGCGTCGCATGACGGAGGGAAACA
AGCATTGGAGACTGTCCAACGGCTCCTTCCCGTGTTGTGTCAAGCCCACGGTTTGACGCCTGCACAAGTG
GTCGCCATCGCCAACAACAACGGCGGTAAGCAGGCGCTGGAAACAGTACAGCGCCTGCTGCCTGTACTGT
GCCAGGATCATGGACTGACCCCAGACCAGGTAGTCGCAATCGCGAACAATAATGGGGGAAAGCAAGCCCT
GGAAACCGTGCAAAGGTTGTTGCCGGTCCTTTGTCAAGACCACGGCCTTACACCGGAGCAAGTCGTGGCC
ATTGCAAGCAATGGGGGTGGCAAACAGGCTCTTGAGACGGTTCAGAGACTTCTCCCAGTTCTCTGTCAAG
CCCACGGGCTGACTCCCGATCAAGTTGTAGCGATTGCGAATAACAATGGAGGGAAACAAGCATTGGAGAC
TGTCCAACGGCTCCTTCCCGTGTTGTGTCAAGCCCACGGTTTGACGCCTGCACAAGTGGTCGCCATCGCC
TCCAATATTGGCGGTAAGCAGGCGCTGGAAACAGTACAGCGCCTGCTGCCTGTACTGTGCCAGGATCATG
GACTGACCCCAGACCAGGTAGTCGCAATCGCGTCGAACATTGGGGGAAAGCAAGCCCTGGAAACCGTGCA
AAGGTTGTTGCCGGTCCTTTGTCAAGACCACGGCCTTACACCGGAGCAAGTCGTGGCCATTGCATCCCAC
GACGGTGGCAAACAGGCTCTTGAGACGGTTCAGAGACTTCTCCCAGTTCTCTGTCAAGCCCACGGGCTGA
CTCCCGATCAAGTTGTAGCGATTGCGTCCAACGGTGGAGGGAAACAAGCATTGGAGACTGTCCAACGGCT
CCTTCCCGTGTTGTGTCAAGCCCACGGTTTGACGCCTGCACAAGTGGTCGCCATCGCCAGCCATGATGGC
GGTAAGCAGGCGCTGGAAACAGTACAGCGCCTGCTGCCTGTACTGTGCCAGGATCATGGACTGACACCCG
AACAGGTGGTCGCCATTGCTTCTAACATCGGAGGACGGCCAGCCTTGGAG
