>Addgene plasmid #47252 | TAL3533 | addgene partial sequence | sequence record 69103 | JDS-TALEN-F 5'-TAGGGGTCGGTAAACAGTGG-3'
TGTGGCGGGTGAGCTTAGGGGGCCTCCGCTCCAGCTCGACACCGGGCAGCTGCTGAAGATCGCGAAGAGA
GGGGGAGTAACAGCGGTAGAGGCAGTGCACGCCTGGCGCAATGCGCTCACCGGGGCCCCCTTGAACCTGA
CCCCAGACCAGGTAGTCGCAATCGCGTCAAACGGAGGGGGAAAGCAAGCCCTGGAAACCGTGCAAAGGTT
GTTGCCGGTCCTTTGTCAAGACCACGGCCTTACACCGGAGCAAGTCGTGGCCATTGCAAGCAATGGGGGT
GGCAAACAGGCTCTTGAGACGGTTCAGAGACTTCTCCCAGTTCTCTGTCAAGCCCACGGGCTGACTCCCG
ATCAAGTTGTAGCGATTGCGTCGAACATTGGAGGGAAACAAGCATTGGAGACTGTCCAACGGCTCCTTCC
CGTGTTGTGTCAAGCCCACGGTTTGACGCCTGCACAAGTGGTCGCCATCGCCTCCAATATTGGCGGTAAG
CAGGCGCTGGAAACAGTACAGCGCCTGCTGCCTGTACTGTGCCAGGATCATGGACTGACCCCAGACCAGG
TAGTCGCAATCGCGAACAATAATGGGGGAAAGCAAGCCCTGGAAACCGTGCAAAGGTTGTTGCCGGTCCT
TTGTCAAGACCACGGCCTTACACCGGAGCAAGTCGTGGCCATTGCAAGCAATGGGGGTGGCAAACAGGCT
CTTGAGACGGTTCAGAGACTTCTCCCAGTTCTCTGTCAAGCCCACGGGCTGACTCCCGATCAAGTTGTAG
CGATTGCGTC
